Addgene plasmid #176096: H2A-mTurquoise-RHOG-QL-deltaCAAX
Purpose: Constitutively active, nuclear localized RhoG
Depositing lab: Dorus Gadella. Depositing organization: University of Amsterdam. Publication: Cell-based optimization and characterization of genetically encoded location-based biosensors for Cdc42 or Rac activity. Mahlandt EK, Kreider-Letterman G, Chertkova AO, Garcia-Mata R, Goedhart J. J Cell Sci. 2023 May 15;136(10):jcs260802. doi: 10.1242/jcs.260802. Epub 2023 May 25. PubMed 37226883.
Backbone
  Vector backbone: pEGFP-C1
  Backbone manufacturer: Clontech
  Vector type: Mammalian Expression
Growth in bacteria
  Bacterial resistance: Kanamycin, 50 μg/mL
  Growth temperature: 37°C
  Growth strain: DH5alpha
  Copy number: High Copy
Gene/Insert
  Gene/Insert name: RHOG
  Species: H. sapiens (human)
  Mutation: QL
  Entrez Gene: RHOG (a.k.a. ARHG)
  Cloning method: Restriction Enzyme; 5′ cloning site Unknown (unknown if destroyed)
Terms and licenses: Academic/Nonprofit Terms; Industry Terms: Not Available to Industry
How to cite: H2A-mTurquoise-RHOG-QL-deltaCAAX was a gift from Dorus Gadella (Addgene plasmid # 176096 ; http://n2t.net/addgene:176096 ; RRID:Addgene_176096)
