[The description below was written by a language model from this plasmid's Addgene catalogue record and pLannotate feature annotations shown in this document.]
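Description:
H2A-mTurquoise-RHOG-QL-deltaCAAX is a mammalian expression plasmid of about 5.7 kb built on the Clontech pEGFP-C1 backbone. It encodes a constitutively active form of the human small GTPase RhoG that is targeted to the nucleus. In bacteria it is maintained at high copy through a ColE1/pUC-type origin and selected with kanamycin. The NeoR/KanR aminoglycoside phosphotransferase gene sits behind tandem bacterial (bla) and SV40 early promoters and ends at an HSV TK polyadenylation signal, so the same marker can also provide G418 selection in mammalian cells. An f1 origin is also present. Short annotated fragments (ble, bGH poly(A), SV40 large T antigen) appear to be backbone remnants or partial sequence matches rather than functional parts.

The payload is a three-part fusion driven by the CMV immediate early enhancer and promoter and terminated by the SV40 poly(A) signal. Reading from the 5′ end, the annotated coding segments are a histone H2A sequence (best match to the bovine H2A entry), the cyan fluorescent protein mTurquoise, and human RHOG. The record lists the RHOG mutation only as "QL", the usual shorthand for a glutamine-to-leucine substitution that impairs GTP hydrolysis and locks the GTPase in its active state; the exact residue is not stated. "deltaCAAX" indicates removal of the C-terminal prenylation motif, which prevents lipid-mediated membrane attachment. The histone moiety tethers the fusion to chromatin, so active RhoG is concentrated in the nucleus and can be seen by cyan fluorescence. The associated work concerns location-based biosensors for Rho family GTPase activity, where such a nuclear bait would plausibly be used to test whether a co-expressed sensor relocates to it, although the record does not describe the assay.
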