Features (pLannotate 1.2.2; 16 found; start..end, strand, type, name):
      8..397     +  CDS            H2A1_BOVIN (sequence partly withheld): Experimental evidence at protein level: Swiss-Prot protein existence level 1. Core component of nucleosome. Nucleosomes wrap and compact DNA into chromatin, limiting DNA accessibility to the cellular machineries which require DNA as a template. Histones thereby play a central role in transcription regulation, DNA repair, DNA replication and chromosomal stability. DNA accessibility is regulated via a complex set of post-translational modifications of histones, also called histone code, and nucleosome remodeling. From Bos taurus (Bovine).
    419..1135    +  CDS            mTurquoise: mTurquoise is a basic (constitutively fluorescent) cyan fluorescent protein published in 2010, derived from Aequorea victoria. It has low acid sensitivity.
   1151..1711    +  CDS            RHOG: RHOG_HUMAN - Also known as ARHG. Experimental evidence at protein level: Swiss-Prot protein existence level 1. Required for the formation of membrane ruffles during macropinocytosis. Plays a role in cell migration and is required for the formation of cup-like structures during trans-endothelial migration of leukocytes. In case of Salmonella enterica infection, activated by SopB and ARHGEF26/SGEF, which induces cytoskeleton rearrangements and promotes bacterial entry. From Homo sapiens (Human).
   1733..1816    +  CDS            large T antigen (fragment): large T antigen from SV40 (simian virus 40)
   1839..1960    +  polyA_signal   SV40 poly(A) signal: SV40 polyadenylation signal
   1994..2422    -  rep_origin     f1 ori (sequence partly withheld): f1 bacteriophage origin of replication; arrow indicates direction of (+) strand synthesis
   2449..2553    +  promoter       AmpR promoter: bla
   2555..2912    +  promoter       SV40 promoter: SV40 enhancer and early promoter
   2947..3741    +  CDS            NeoR/KanR: aminoglycoside phosphotransferase from Tn5; aph(3')-II (or nptII); confers resistance to neomycin, kanamycin, and G418 (Geneticin®)
   3762..3914    +  CDS            ble (fragment): BLE_KLEPN - Experimental evidence at protein level: Swiss-Prot protein existence level 1. Binding protein with a strong affinity to the bleomycin family of antibiotics. Binds to CL990; an antimitotic-antibiotic compound. From Klebsiella pneumoniae.
   3973..4020    +  polyA_signal   HSV TK poly(A) signal: herpes simplex virus thymidine kinase polyadenylation signal (Cole and Stacy, 1985)
   4111..4127    -  polyA_signal   bGH poly(A) signal (fragment): bovine growth hormone polyadenylation signal
   4349..4937    +  rep_origin     ori: high-copy-number ColE1/pMB1/pBR322/pUC origin of replication
   5112..5415    +  enhancer       CMV enhancer: human cytomegalovirus immediate early enhancer
   5416..5619    +  promoter       CMV promoter: human cytomegalovirus (CMV) immediate early promoter
   5642..7       +  misc_feature   MCS (fragment) (across the origin): multiple cloning site
>Addgene plasmid #176096 | H2A-mTurquoise-RHOG-QL-deltaCAAX | addgene full sequence | sequence record 346373 | Addgene NGS Result
AATTCTGATG
[387 nt withheld, positions 11-397]
CGGGATCCACCGGTCGCCACCATGGTGAGCAAGGGCGAGGAGCTGTTCACCGGGGTGGTGCCCATCCTGG
TCGAGCTGGACGGCGACGTAAACGGCCACAAGTTCAGCGTGTCCGGCGAGGGCGAGGGCGATGCCACCTA
CGGCAAGCTGACCCTGAAGTTCATCTGCACCACCGGCAAGCTGCCCGTGCCCTGGCCCACCCTCGTGACC
ACCCTGTCCTGGGGCGTGCAGTGCTTCGCCCGCTACCCCGACCACATGAAGCAGCACGACTTCTTCAAGT
CCGCCATGCCCGAAGGCTACGTCCAGGAGCGCACCATCTTCTTCAAGGACGACGGCAACTACAAGACCCG
CGCCGAGGTGAAGTTCGAGGGCGACACCCTGGTGAACCGCATCGAGCTGAAGGGCATCGACTTCAAGGAG
GACGGCAACATCCTGGGGCACAAGCTGGAGTACAACTACATCAGCGACAACGTCTATATCACCGCCGACA
AGCAGAAGAACGGCATCAAGGCCAACTTCAAGATCCGCCACAACATCGAGGACGGCGGCGTGCAGCTCGC
CGACCACTACCAGCAGAACACCCCCATCGGCGACGGCCCCGTGCTGCTGCCCGACAACCACTACCTGAGC
ACCCAGTCCAAGCTGAGCAAAGACCCCAACGAGAAGCGCGATCACATGGTCCTGCTGGAGTTCGTGACCG
CCGCCGGGATCACTCTCGGCATGGACGAGCTGTACAAGTCCGGACTCAGATCTATGCAGAGCATCAAGTG
CGTGGTGGTGGGTGATGGGGCTGTGGGCAAGACGTGCCTGCTCATCTGCTACACAACTAACGCTTTCCCC
AAAGAGTACATCCCCACCGTGTTCGACAATTACAGCGCGCAGAGCGCAGTTGACGGGCGCACAGTGAACC
TGAACCTGTGGGACACTGCGGGCCTGGAGGAGTATGACCGCCTCCGTACACTCTCCTACCCTCAGACCAA
CGTTTTCGTCATCTGTTTCTCCATTGCCAGTCCGCCGTCCTATGAGAACGTGCGGCACAAGTGGCATCCA
GAGGTGTGCCACCACTGCCCTGATGTGCCCATCCTGCTGGTGGGCACCAAGAAGGACCTGAGAGCCCAGC
CTGACACCCTACGGCGCCTCAAGGAGCAGGGCCAGGCGCCCATCACACCGCAGCAGGGCCAGGCACTGGC
CAAGCAGATCCACGCTGTGCGCTACCTCGAATGCTCAGCCCTGCAACAGGATGGTGTCAAGGAAGTGTTC
GCCGAGGCTGTCCGGGCTGTGCTCAACCCCACGCCGATCAAGCGTGGGCGGTCCAGCTAAGCGGCCGCGA
CTCTAGATCATAATCAGCCATACCACATTTGTAGAGGTTTTACTTGCTTTAAAAAACCTCCCACACCTCC
CCCTGAACCTGAAACATAAAATGAATGCAATTGTTGTTGTTAACTTGTTTATTGCAGCTTATAATGGTTA
CAAATAAAGCAATAGCATCACAAATTTCACAAATAAAGCATTTTTTTCACTGCATTCTAGTTGTGGTTTG
TCCAAACTCATCAATGTATCTTAAGGCGTAAATTGTAAGCGTTAATATTTTGTTAAAATTCGCGTTAAAT
TTTTGTTAAATCAGCTCATTTTTTAACCAATAGGCCGAAATCGGCAAAATCCCTTATAAATCAAAAGAAT
AGACCGAGATAGGGT
[37 nt withheld, positions 2093-2129]
AAAGAACGTGGACTCCAACGTCAAAGG
[49 nt withheld, positions 2157-2205]
T
[91 nt withheld, positions 2207-2297]
G
[124 nt withheld, positions 2299-2422]
CAGGTGGCACTTTTCGGGGAAATGTGCGCGGAACCCCTATTTGTTTATTTTTCTAAATACATTCAAATAT
GTATCCGCTCATGAGACAATAACCCTGATAAATGCTTCAATAATATTGAAAAAGGAAGAGTCCTGAGGCG
GAAAGAACCAGCTGTGGAATGTGTGTCAGTTAGGGTGTGGAAAGTCCCCAGGCTCCCCAGCAGGCAGAAG
TATGCAAAGCATGCATCTCAATTAGTCAGCAACCAGGTGTGGAAAGTCCCCAGGCTCCCCAGCAGGCAGA
AGTATGCAAAGCATGCATCTCAATTAGTCAGCAACCATAGTCCCGCCCCTAACTCCGCCCATCCCGCCCC
TAACTCCGCCCAGTTCCGCCCATTCTCCGCCCCATGGCTGACTAATTTTTTTTATTTATGCAGAGGCCGA
GGCCGCCTCGGCCTCTGAGCTATTCCAGAAGTAGTGAGGAGGCTTTTTTGGAGGCCTAGGCTTTTGCAAA
GATCGATCAAGAGACAGGATGAGGATCGTTTCGCATGATTGAACAAGATGGATTGCACGCAGGTTCTCCG
GCCGCTTGGGTGGAGAGGCTATTCGGCTATGACTGGGCACAACAGACAATCGGCTGCTCTGATGCCGCCG
TGTTCCGGCTGTCAGCGCAGGGGCGCCCGGTTCTTTTTGTCAAGACCGACCTGTCCGGTGCCCTGAATGA
ACTGCAAGACGAGGCAGCGCGGCTATCGTGGCTGGCCACGACGGGCGTTCCTTGCGCAGCTGTGCTCGAC
GTTGTCACTGAAGCGGGAAGGGACTGGCTGCTATTGGGCGAAGTGCCGGGGCAGGATCTCCTGTCATCTC
ACCTTGCTCCTGCCGAGAAAGTATCCATCATGGCTGATGCAATGCGGCGGCTGCATACGCTTGATCCGGC
TACCTGCCCATTCGACCACCAAGCGAAACATCGCATCGAGCGAGCACGTACTCGGATGGAAGCCGGTCTT
GTCGATCAGGATGATCTGGACGAAGAGCATCAGGGGCTCGCGCCAGCCGAACTGTTCGCCAGGCTCAAGG
CGAGCATGCCCGACGGCGAGGATCTCGTCGTGACCCATGGCGATGCCTGCTTGCCGAATATCATGGTGGA
AAATGGCCGCTTTTCTGGATTCATCGACTGTGGCCGGCTGGGTGTGGCGGACCGCTATCAGGACATAGCG
TTGGCTACCCGTGATATTGCTGAAGAGCTTGGCGGCGAATGGGCTGACCGCTTCCTCGTGCTTTACGGTA
TCGCCGCTCCCGATTCGCAGCGCATCGCCTTCTATCGCCTTCTTGACGAGTTCTTCTGAGCGGGACTCTG
GGGTTCGAAATGACCGACCAAGCGACGCCCAACCTGCCATCACGAGATTTCGATTCCACCGCCGCCTTCT
ATGAAAGGTTGGGCTTCGGAATCGTTTTCCGGGACGCCGGCTGGATGATCCTCCAGCGCGGGGATCTCAT
GCTGGAGTTCTTCGCCCACCCTAGGGGGAGGCTAACTGAAACACGGAAGGAGACAATACCGGAAGGAACC
CGCGCTATGACGGCAATAAAAAGACAGAATAAAACGCACGGTGTTGGGTCGTTTGTTCATAAACGCGGGG
TTCGGTCCCAGGGCTGGCACTCTGTCGATACCCCACCGAGACCCCATTGGGGCCAATACGCCCGCGTTTC
TTCCTTTTCCCCACCCCACCCCCCAAGTTCGGGTGAAGGCCCAGGGCTCGCAGCCAACGTCGGGGCGGCA
GGCCCTGCCATAGCCTCAGGTTACTCATATATACTTTAGATTGATTTAAAACTTCATTTTTAATTTAAAA
GGATCTAGGTGAAGATCCTTTTTGATAATCTCATGACCAAAATCCCTTAACGTGAGTTTTCGTTCCACTG
AGCGTCAGACCCCGTAGAAAAGATCAAAGGATCTTCTTGAGATCCTTTTTTTCTGCGCGTAATCTGCTGC
TTGCAAACAAAAAAACCACCGCTACCAGCGGTGGTTTGTTTGCCGGATCAAGAGCTACCAACTCTTTTTC
CGAAGGTAACTGGCTTCAGCAGAGCGCAGATACCAAATACTGTTCTTCTAGTGTAGCCGTAGTTAGGCCA
CCACTTCAAGAACTCTGTAGCACCGCCTACATACCTCGCTCTGCTAATCCTGTTACCAGTGGCTGCTGCC
AGTGGCGATAAGTCGTGTCTTACCGGGTTGGACTCAAGACGATAGTTACCGGATAAGGCGCAGCGGTCGG
GCTGAACGGGGGGTTCGTGCACACAGCCCAGCTTGGAGCGAACGACCTACACCGAACTGAGATACCTACA
GCGTGAGCTATGAGAAAGCGCCACGCTTCCCGAAGGGAGAAAGGCGGACAGGTATCCGGTAAGCGGCAGG
GTCGGAACAGGAGAGCGCACGAGGGAGCTTCCAGGGGGAAACGCCTGGTATCTTTATAGTCCTGTCGGGT
TTCGCCACCTCTGACTTGAGCGTCGATTTTTGTGATGCTCGTCAGGGGGGCGGAGCCTATGGAAAAACGC
CAGCAACGCGGCCTTTTTACGGTTCCTGGCCTTTTGCTGGCCTTTTGCTCACATGTTCTTTCCTGCGTTA
TCCCCTGATTCTGTGGATAACCGTATTACCGCCATGCATTAGTTATTAATAGTAATCAATTACGGGGTCA
TTAGTTCATAGCCCATATATGGAGTTCCGCGTTACATAACTTACGGTAAATGGCCCGCCTGGCTGACCGC
CCAACGACCCCCGCCCATTGACGTCAATAATGACGTATGTTCCCATAGTAACGCCAATAGGGACTTTCCA
TTGACGTCAATGGGTGGAGTATTTACGGTAAACTGCCCACTTGGCAGTACATCAAGTGTATCATATGCCA
AGTACGCCCCCTATTGACGTCAATGACGGTAAATGGCCCGCCTGGCATTATGCCCAGTACATGACCTTAT
GGGACTTTCCTACTTGGCAGTACATCTACGTATTAGTCATCGCTATTACCATGGTGATGCGGTTTTGGCA
GTACATCAATGGGCGTGGATAGCGGTTTGACTCACGGGGATTTCCAAGTCTCCACCCCATTGACGTCAAT
GGGAGTTTGTTTTGGCACCAAAATCAACGGGACTTTCCAAAATGTCGTAACAACTCCGCCCCATTGACGC
AAATGGGCGGTAGGCGTGTACGGTGGGAGGTCTATATAAGCAGAGCTGGTTTAGTGAACCGTCAGATCCG
CTAGCGCTACCGGACTCAGATCTCGAGCTCAAGCTTCG
